Addgene plasmid #108340: pML2(−)BR
Purpose: (Empty Backbone) MIDAS Level-2 shuttle vector for assembling transcription units (TUs) with reverse orientation and (−) polarity. TUs assembled in this vector are used for BsmBI-mediated Level-3 multigene assembly.
Depositing lab: Andrew Muscroft-Taylor. Depositing organization: Callaghan Innovation. Publication: MIDAS: A Modular DNA Assembly System for Synthetic Biology. van Dolleweerd CJ, Kessans SA, Van de Bittner KC, Bustamante LY, Bundela R, Scott B, Nicholson MJ, Parker EJ. ACS Synth Biol. 2018 Apr 20;7(4):1018-1029. doi: 10.1021/acssynbio.7b00363. Epub 2018 Apr 12. PubMed 29620866.
Backbone
  Vector backbone: pUC19
  Modifications to backbone: Replacement of ampicillin resistance marker with kanamycin resistance gene and f1 ori from pET-28a(+). Introduction of pheS (T251A/A294G) negative selection marker, and lacZ marker for blue-white screening.
  Vector type: Synthetic Biology
  Selectable markers: Kanamycin
Growth in bacteria
  Bacterial resistance: Kanamycin, 50 μg/mL
  Growth temperature: 37°C
  Growth strain: DH5alpha
  Copy number: High Copy
Gene/Insert
  Cloning method: Restriction Enzyme
Terms and licenses: Academic/Nonprofit Terms; Industry Terms: Not Available to Industry
How to cite: pML2(−)BR was a gift from Andrew Muscroft-Taylor (Addgene plasmid # 108340 ; http://n2t.net/addgene:108340 ; RRID:Addgene_108340)
