[The description below was written by a language model from this plasmid's Addgene catalogue record and pLannotate feature annotations shown in this document.]
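Description:
pML2(−)BR is an empty Level-2 shuttle vector of the MIDAS (Modular DNA Assembly System) synthetic-biology toolkit, built on a pUC19 backbone and propagated in E. coli. It replicates from the high-copy ColE1/pUC origin. The original ampicillin marker has been replaced by a kanamycin resistance gene (aph(3')-Ia) together with an f1 phage origin, both taken from pET-28a(+); only a fragment of the bla promoter remains next to KanR. The two sequence records, one from the depositor and one from repository sequencing, are both 4,023 nt and carry the same eleven annotated features. They differ only in start point and strand orientation.

The vector carries no insert. Its working parts are two screening and selection cassettes. One is a lacZα fragment under the lac promoter, with its CAP binding site and lac operator, which allows blue-white screening. The other is an E. coli pheS gene driven by the cat promoter; the record states it carries the T251A/A294G substitutions and serves as a negative selection marker. Mutant pheS alleles of this kind generally make cells sensitive to a chlorinated phenylalanine analogue, so clones that retain the marker can be selected against. A short lacI fragment is also annotated and appears to be a backbone remnant.

Transcription units are assembled in this plasmid in reverse orientation and with (−) polarity, and are then passed on to BsmBI-mediated Level-3 multigene assembly. The Type IIS restriction sites used for these steps are not annotated in the feature tables, and the record does not say which marker is displaced at each stage.
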