Features (pLannotate 1.2.2; 11 found; start..end, strand, type, name):
     49..222     -  CDS            lacZα: LacZα fragment of β-galactosidase; lacZ fragment
    242..258     -  protein_bind   lac operator: The lac repressor binds to the lac operator to inhibit transcription in E. coli. This inhibition can be relieved by adding lactose or isopropyl-β-D-thiogalactopyranoside (IPTG). lac repressor encoded by lacI
    266..296     -  promoter       lac promoter: promoter for the E. coli lac operon
    311..332     -  protein_bind   CAP binding site: CAP binding activates transcription in the presence of cAMP. E. coli catabolite activator protein
    383..1363    -  CDS            pheS: SYFA_ECOLI - Experimental evidence at protein level: Swiss-Prot protein existence level 1. From Escherichia coli (strain K12).
   1364..1466    -  promoter       cat promoter: promoter of the E. coli cat gene encoding chloramphenicol acetyltransferase
   1505..1597    -  CDS            lacI (fragment): lac repressor; lacI; The lac repressor binds to the lac operator to inhibit transcription in E. coli. This inhibition can be relieved by adding lactose or isopropyl-β-D-thiogalactopyranoside (IPTG).
   1780..2368    -  rep_origin     ori: high-copy-number ColE1/pMB1/pBR322/pUC origin of replication
   2645..3460    +  CDS            KanR: aminoglycoside phosphotransferase; aph(3')-Ia; confers resistance to kanamycin in bacteria or G418 (Geneticin®) in eukaryotes
   3469..3526    -  promoter       AmpR promoter (fragment): bla
   3579..4007    -  rep_origin     f1 ori (sequence partly withheld): f1 bacteriophage origin of replication; arrow indicates direction of (+) strand synthesis
>Addgene plasmid #108340 | pML2(−)BR | depositor full sequence | sequence record 204422 | pML2(−)BR sequence 4023 bps
CATGGCGTCTCACATTGCTTGCAGGTGTTATTACCAGGCAAAGCGCCATTCGCCATTCAGGCTGCGCAAC
TGTTGGGAAGGGCGATCGGTGCGGGCCTCTTCGCTATTACGCCAGCTGGCGAAAGGGGGATGTGCTGCAA
GGCGATTAAGTTGGGTAACGCCAGGGTTTTCCCAGTCACGACGTTGTAAAACGACGGCCAGTGAATCCGT
AATCATGGTCATAGCTGTTTCCTGTGTGAAATTGTTATCCGCTCACAATTCCACACAACATACGAGCCGG
AAGCATAAAGTGTAAAGCCTGGGGTGCCTAATGAGTGAGCTAACTCACATTAATTGCGTTGCGCCACCTG
CCCGCCGTAAGCGAGAGACCAAGCTTTTATTATTTAAACTGTTTGAGGAAACGCAGATCGTTTTCGAAGA
ATGAACGCAGGTCGGTGACGCCGTAACGCAACATAGTCAGACGCTCCATCCCCATCCCGAACCCGAAACC
AGAGTAAACTTCCGGGTCGATGCCAACGTTACGCAACACGTTCGGATGCACCATCCCGCAGCCCAGCACT
TCCAGCCATTTACCGTTTTTACCCATGACGTCCACTTCTGCAGAAGGTTCAGCAAACGGGAAGTAGGAAG
GACGGAAGCGAATCTGCAAATCTTCCTCAAAGAAGTTACGCAGGAAGTCGTGCAGCGTGCCTTTCAGGTT
GGTAAAGCTGATGTTGGTATCAACAATCAGACCTTCCATCTGATGGAACATCGGCGTGTGAGTCTGGTCG
TAGTCGTTACGATAAACACGGCCAGGCGCGATGATACGAATCGGTGGCTGCTGGGCTTTCATGGTGCGGA
TCTGTACGCCAGAGGTCTGGGTACGCAGCAGGCGGGTAGTGTCAAACCAGAAAGTGTCGTGGTCAGCGCG
CGCCGGGTGGTGACCAGGAATGTTCAGAGCATCGAAGTTATGATAATCGTCTTCGATTTCCGGCCCGGTT
GCCACGGTAAAGCCAAGCTCACCGAAGAAACTTTCGATACGGTCGATGGTACGGGTAACCGGATGCAGAC
CGCCGTTTTCAATGCGACGACCTGGCAGAGAGACATCAATCGTTTCCGCCGCCAGACGCGCATTCAGTGC
AGCGCTTTCCAGTTCCGCTTTACGCGCATTCAGCGCCTGCTGAACCTGCTCTTTCGCTTCGTTGATAACC
GCACCAGCTGCCGGACGCTCTTCTGGCGGCAGCTCACGCAGGGTCGTCATCTGAAGGGTTAAGTGCCCTT
TTTTACCCAAATATTCGACGCGCACATTATCTAACGCGGCAACATCTGACGCCTGGCTAATGGCCGCCTT
CGCACTGGCAACCAGTTCTGCGAGATGTGACATTTTAGCTTCCTTAGCTCCTGAAAATCTCGATAACTCA
AAAAATACGCCCGGTAGTGATCTTATTTCATTATGGTGAAAGTTGGAACCTCTTACGTGCCGATCAAAGC
TTGGTCTCTCTCCCGTAAGAGACGCTCGAGGGCATCACTGCCCGCTTTCCAGTCGGGAAACCTGTCGTGC
CAGCTGCATTAATGAATCGGCCAACGCGCGGGGAGAGGCGGTTTGCGTATTGGGCGCTCTTCCGCTTCCT
CGCTCACTGACTCGCTGCGCTCGGTCGTTCGGCTGCGGCGAGCGGTATCAGCTAACTCAAAGGCGGTAAT
ACGGTTATCCACAGAATCAGGGGATAACGCAGGAAAGAACATGTGAGCAAAAGGCCAGCAAAAGGCCAGG
AACCGTAAAAAGGCCGCGTTGCTGGCGTTTTTCCATAGGCTCCGCCCCCCTGACGAGCATCACAAAAATC
GACGCTCAAGTCAGAGGTGGCGAAACCCGACAGGACTATAAAGATACCAGGCGTTTCCCCCTGGAAGCTC
CCTCGTGCGCTCTCCTGTTCCGACCCTGCCGCTTACCGGATACCTGTCCGCCTTTCTCCCTTCGGGAAGC
GTGGCGCTTTCTCATAGCTCACGCTGTAGGTATCTCAGTTCGGTGTAGGTCGTTCGCTCCAAGCTGGGCT
GTGTGCACGAACCCCCCGTTCAGCCCGACCGCTGCGCCTTATCCGGTAACTATCGTCTTGAGTCCAACCC
GGTAAGACACGACTTATCGCCACTGGCAGCAGCCACTGGTAACAGGATTAGCAGAGCGAGGTATGTAGGC
GGTGCTACAGAGTTCTTGAAGTGGTGTCCTAACTACGGCTACACTAGAAGAACAGTATTTGGTATCTGCG
CTCTGCTGAAGCCAGTTACCTTCGGAAAAAGAGTTGGTAGCTCTTGATCCGGCAAACAAACCACCGCTGG
TAGCGGTGGTTTTTTTGTTTGCAAGCAGCAGATTACGCGCAGAAAAAAAGGATCTCAAGAAGATCCTTTG
ATCTTTTCTACGGGGTCTGACGCTCAGTGGAACGAAAACTCACGTTAAGGGATTTTGGTCATGAGATTAT
CAAAAAGGATCTTCACCTAGATCCTTTTAAATTAAAAATGAAGTTTTAAATCAATCTAAAGTATATATGA
GTAAACTTGGTCTGACAGACCGCTACGGGGTCTGACGCTCAGTGGAACGAAAACTCACGTTAAGGGATTT
TGGTCATGAACAATAAAACTGTCTGCTTACATAAACAGTAATACAAGGGGTGTTATGAGCCATATTCAAC
GGGAAACGTCTTGCTCTAGGCCGCGATTAAATTCCAACATGGATGCTGATTTATATGGGTATAAATGGGC
TCGCGATAATGTCGGGCAATCAGGTGCGACAATCTATCGATTGTATGGGAAGCCCGATGCGCCAGAGTTG
TTTCTGAAACATGGCAAAGGTAGCGTTGCCAATGATGTTACAGATGAGATGGTCAGACTAAACTGGCTGA
CGGAATTTATGCCTCTTCCGACCATCAAGCATTTTATCCGTACTCCTGATGATGCATGGTTACTCACCAC
TGCGATCCCCGGGAAAACAGCATTCCAGGTATTAGAAGAATATCCTGATTCAGGTGAAAATATTGTTGAT
GCGCTGGCAGTGTTCCTGCGCCGGTTGCATTCGATTCCTGTTTGTAATTGTCCTTTTAACAGCGATCGCG
TATTTCGTTTGGCTCAGGCGCAATCACGAATGAATAACGGTTTGGTTGATGCGAGTGATTTTGATGACGA
GCGTAATGGCTGGCCTGTTGAACAAGTCTGGAAAGAAATGCATAAACTTTTGCCATTCTCACCGGATTCA
GTCGTCACTCATGGTGATTTCTCACTTGATAACCTTATTTTTGACGAGGGGAAATTAATAGGTTGTATTG
ATGTTGGACGAGTCGGAATCGCAGACCGATACCAGGATCTTGCCATCCTATGGAACTGCCTCGGTGAGTT
TTCTCCTTCATTACAGAAACGGCTTTTTCAAAAATATGGTATTGATAATCCTGATATGAATAAATTGCAG
TTTCATTTGATGCTCGATGAGTTTTTCTAAGAATTAATTCATGAGCGGATACATATTTGAATGTATTTAG
AAAAATAAACAAATAGGGGTTCCGCGCACATTTCCCCGAAAAGTGCCACCTAAATTGTAAGCGTTAATAT
TTTGTTAAAATTCGCGTTAAATTTTTGTTAAATCAGCTCATTTTTTAACCAATAGGCCGAAATCGGCAAA
ATCCCTTATAAATCAAAAGAATAGACCGAGATAGGGT
[37 nt withheld, positions 3678-3714]
AAAGAACGTGGACTCCAACGTCAAAGG
[49 nt withheld, positions 3742-3790]
T
[91 nt withheld, positions 3792-3882]
G
[124 nt withheld, positions 3884-4007]
CCCATTCGCCAGTGTC
