Features (pLannotate 1.2.2; 11 found; start..end, strand, type, name):
    887..908     +  protein_bind   CAP binding site: CAP binding activates transcription in the presence of cAMP. E. coli catabolite activator protein
    923..953     +  promoter       lac promoter: promoter for the E. coli lac operon
    961..977     +  protein_bind   lac operator: The lac repressor binds to the lac operator to inhibit transcription in E. coli. This inhibition can be relieved by adding lactose or isopropyl-β-D-thiogalactopyranoside (IPTG). lac repressor encoded by lacI
    997..1170    +  CDS            lacZα: LacZα fragment of β-galactosidase; lacZ fragment
   1235..1663    +  rep_origin     f1 ori (sequence partly withheld): f1 bacteriophage origin of replication; arrow indicates direction of (+) strand synthesis
   1716..1773    +  promoter       AmpR promoter (fragment): bla
   1782..2597    -  CDS            KanR: aminoglycoside phosphotransferase; aph(3')-Ia; confers resistance to kanamycin in bacteria or G418 (Geneticin®) in eukaryotes
   2874..3462    +  rep_origin     ori: high-copy-number ColE1/pMB1/pBR322/pUC origin of replication
   3645..3737    +  CDS            lacI (fragment): lac repressor; lacI; The lac repressor binds to the lac operator to inhibit transcription in E. coli. This inhibition can be relieved by adding lactose or isopropyl-β-D-thiogalactopyranoside (IPTG).
   3776..3878    +  promoter       cat promoter: promoter of the E. coli cat gene encoding chloramphenicol acetyltransferase
   3879..836     +  CDS            pheS (across the origin): SYFA_ECOLI - Experimental evidence at protein level: Swiss-Prot protein existence level 1. From Escherichia coli (strain K12).
>Addgene plasmid #108340 | pML2(−)BR | addgene full sequence | sequence record 209245 | Addgene NGS Result
CGCCAGAAGAGCGTCCGGCAGCTGGTGCGGTTATCAACGAAGCGAAAGAGCAGGTTAAGCAGGCGCTGAA
TGCGCGTAAAGCGGAACTGGAAAGCGCTGCACTGAATGCGCGTCTGGCGGCGGAAACGATTGATGTCTCT
CTGCCAGGTCGTCGCATTGAAAACGGCGGTCTGCATCCGGTTACCCGTACCATCGACCGTATCGAAAGTT
TCTTCGGTGAGCTTGGCTTTACCGTGGCAACCGGGCCGGAAATCGAAGACGATTATCATAACTTCGATGC
TCTGAACATTCCTGGTCACCACCCGGCGCGCGCTGACCACGACACTTTCTGGTTTGACACTACCCGCCTG
CTGCGTACCCAGACCTCTGGCGTACAGATCCGCACCATGAAAGCCCAGCAGCCACCGATTCGTATCATCG
CGCCTGGCCGTGTTTATCGTAACGACTACGACCAGACTCACACGCCGATGTTCCATCAGATGGAAGGTCT
GATTGTTGATACCAACATCAGCTTTACCAACCTGAAAGGCACGCTGCACGACTTCCTGCGTAACTTCTTT
GAGGAAGATTTGCAGATTCGCTTCCGTCCTTCCTACTTCCCGTTTGCTGAACCTTCTGCAGAAGTGGACG
TCATGGGTAAAAACGGTAAATGGCTGGAAGTGCTGGGCTGCGGGATGGTGCATCCGAACGTGTTGCGTAA
CGTTGGCATCGACCCGGAAGTTTACTCTGGTTTCGGGTTCGGGATGGGGATGGAGCGTCTGACTATGTTG
CGTTACGGCGTCACCGACCTGCGTTCATTCTTCGAAAACGATCTGCGTTTCCTCAAACAGTTTAAATAAT
AAAAGCTTGGTCTCTCGCTTACGGCGGGCAGGTGGCGCAACGCAATTAATGTGAGTTAGCTCACTCATTA
GGCACCCCAGGCTTTACACTTTATGCTTCCGGCTCGTATGTTGTGTGGAATTGTGAGCGGATAACAATTT
CACACAGGAAACAGCTATGACCATGATTACGGATTCACTGGCCGTCGTTTTACAACGTCGTGACTGGGAA
AACCCTGGCGTTACCCAACTTAATCGCCTTGCAGCACATCCCCCTTTCGCCAGCTGGCGTAATAGCGAAG
AGGCCCGCACCGATCGCCCTTCCCAACAGTTGCGCAGCCTGAATGGCGAATGGCGCTTTGCCTGGTAATA
ACACCTGCAAGCAATGTGAGACGCCATGGACACTGGCGAATGGG
[124 nt withheld, positions 1235-1358]
C
[91 nt withheld, positions 1360-1450]
A
[49 nt withheld, positions 1452-1500]
CCTTTGACGTTGGAGTCCACGTTCTTT
[37 nt withheld, positions 1528-1564]
ACCCTATCTCGGTCTATTCTTTTGATTTATAAGGGATTTTGCCGATTTCGGCCTATTGGTTAAAAAATGA
GCTGATTTAACAAAAATTTAACGCGAATTTTAACAAAATATTAACGCTTACAATTTAGGTGGCACTTTTC
GGGGAAATGTGCGCGGAACCCCTATTTGTTTATTTTTCTAAATACATTCAAATATGTATCCGCTCATGAA
TTAATTCTTAGAAAAACTCATCGAGCATCAAATGAAACTGCAATTTATTCATATCAGGATTATCAATACC
ATATTTTTGAAAAAGCCGTTTCTGTAATGAAGGAGAAAACTCACCGAGGCAGTTCCATAGGATGGCAAGA
TCCTGGTATCGGTCTGCGATTCCGACTCGTCCAACATCAATACAACCTATTAATTTCCCCTCGTCAAAAA
TAAGGTTATCAAGTGAGAAATCACCATGAGTGACGACTGAATCCGGTGAGAATGGCAAAAGTTTATGCAT
TTCTTTCCAGACTTGTTCAACAGGCCAGCCATTACGCTCGTCATCAAAATCACTCGCATCAACCAAACCG
TTATTCATTCGTGATTGCGCCTGAGCCAAACGAAATACGCGATCGCTGTTAAAAGGACAATTACAAACAG
GAATCGAATGCAACCGGCGCAGGAACACTGCCAGCGCATCAACAATATTTTCACCTGAATCAGGATATTC
TTCTAATACCTGGAATGCTGTTTTCCCGGGGATCGCAGTGGTGAGTAACCATGCATCATCAGGAGTACGG
ATAAAATGCTTGATGGTCGGAAGAGGCATAAATTCCGTCAGCCAGTTTAGTCTGACCATCTCATCTGTAA
CATCATTGGCAACGCTACCTTTGCCATGTTTCAGAAACAACTCTGGCGCATCGGGCTTCCCATACAATCG
ATAGATTGTCGCACCTGATTGCCCGACATTATCGCGAGCCCATTTATACCCATATAAATCAGCATCCATG
TTGGAATTTAATCGCGGCCTAGAGCAAGACGTTTCCCGTTGAATATGGCTCATAACACCCCTTGTATTAC
TGTTTATGTAAGCAGACAGTTTTATTGTTCATGACCAAAATCCCTTAACGTGAGTTTTCGTTCCACTGAG
CGTCAGACCCCGTAGCGGTCTGTCAGACCAAGTTTACTCATATATACTTTAGATTGATTTAAAACTTCAT
TTTTAATTTAAAAGGATCTAGGTGAAGATCCTTTTTGATAATCTCATGACCAAAATCCCTTAACGTGAGT
TTTCGTTCCACTGAGCGTCAGACCCCGTAGAAAAGATCAAAGGATCTTCTTGAGATCCTTTTTTTCTGCG
CGTAATCTGCTGCTTGCAAACAAAAAAACCACCGCTACCAGCGGTGGTTTGTTTGCCGGATCAAGAGCTA
CCAACTCTTTTTCCGAAGGTAACTGGCTTCAGCAGAGCGCAGATACCAAATACTGTTCTTCTAGTGTAGC
CGTAGTTAGGACACCACTTCAAGAACTCTGTAGCACCGCCTACATACCTCGCTCTGCTAATCCTGTTACC
AGTGGCTGCTGCCAGTGGCGATAAGTCGTGTCTTACCGGGTTGGACTCAAGACGATAGTTACCGGATAAG
GCGCAGCGGTCGGGCTGAACGGGGGGTTCGTGCACACAGCCCAGCTTGGAGCGAACGACCTACACCGAAC
TGAGATACCTACAGCGTGAGCTATGAGAAAGCGCCACGCTTCCCGAAGGGAGAAAGGCGGACAGGTATCC
GGTAAGCGGCAGGGTCGGAACAGGAGAGCGCACGAGGGAGCTTCCAGGGGGAAACGCCTGGTATCTTTAT
AGTCCTGTCGGGTTTCGCCACCTCTGACTTGAGCGTCGATTTTTGTGATGCTCGTCAGGGGGGCGGAGCC
TATGGAAAAACGCCAGCAACGCGGCCTTTTTACGGTTCCTGGCCTTTTGCTGGCCTTTTGCTCACATGTT
CTTTCCTGCGTTATCCCCTGATTCTGTGGATAACCGTATTACCGCCTTTGAGTTAGCTGATACCGCTCGC
CGCAGCCGAACGACCGAGCGCAGCGAGTCAGTGAGCGAGGAAGCGGAAGAGCGCCCAATACGCAAACCGC
CTCTCCCCGCGCGTTGGCCGATTCATTAATGCAGCTGGCACGACAGGTTTCCCGACTGGAAAGCGGGCAG
TGATGCCCTCGAGCGTCTCTTACGGGAGAGAGACCAAGCTTTGATCGGCACGTAAGAGGTTCCAACTTTC
ACCATAATGAAATAAGATCACTACCGGGCGTATTTTTTGAGTTATCGAGATTTTCAGGAGCTAAGGAAGC
TAAAATGTCACATCTCGCAGAACTGGTTGCCAGTGCGAAGGCGGCCATTAGCCAGGCGTCAGATGTTGCC
GCGTTAGATAATGTGCGCGTCGAATATTTGGGTAAAAAAGGGCACTTAACCCTTCAGATGACGACCCTGC
GTGAGCTGC
